Addgene plasmid #149520: pJJiaDEST-APEX2-GAL9
Purpose: Express APEX2-Galectin-9 in mammalian cells
Depositing lab: Vojo Deretic. Publication: Galectins Control mTOR in Response to Endomembrane Damage. Jia J, Abudu YP, Claude-Taupin A, Gu Y, Kumar S, Choi SW, Peters R, Mudd MH, Allers L, Salemi M, Phinney B, Johansen T, Deretic V. Mol Cell. 2018 Apr 5;70(1):120-135.e8. doi: 10.1016/j.molcel.2018.03.009. PubMed 29625033.
Backbone
  Vector backbone: pJJiaDEST-APEX2
  Vector type: Mammalian Expression
Growth in bacteria
  Bacterial resistance: Ampicillin, 100 μg/mL
  Growth temperature: 37°C
  Growth strain: DH5alpha
  Copy number: High Copy
Gene/Insert
  Gene/Insert name: LGALS9 (alt name: galectin-9; gal9)
  Species: H. sapiens (human)
  Insert size (bp): 972
  GenBank ID: NP_002299.2
  Entrez Gene: LGALS9 (a.k.a. HUAT, LGALS9A)
  Promoter: CMV
  Tag / fusion protein: APEX2 (N terminal on insert)
  Cloning method: Gateway Cloning
  Sequencing primers: 5′ CMV; 3′ BGHR
Terms and licenses: Academic/Nonprofit Terms; Industry Terms: Not Available to Industry
How to cite: pJJiaDEST-APEX2-GAL9 was a gift from Vojo Deretic (Addgene plasmid # 149520 ; http://n2t.net/addgene:149520 ; RRID:Addgene_149520)
