[The description below was written by a language model from this plasmid's Addgene catalogue record and pLannotate feature annotations shown in this document.]
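Description:
pJJiaDEST-APEX2-GAL9 is a mammalian expression plasmid of about 7.2 kb, produced by Gateway recombination of the human galectin-9 coding sequence (LGALS9, roughly 970 bp) into the pJJiaDEST-APEX2 destination backbone. It is propagated in E. coli from a high-copy ColE1/pUC-type origin under ampicillin selection (AmpR with its own bla promoter), and also carries an f1 origin. For mammalian cells, an SV40 enhancer/early promoter drives a neomycin phosphotransferase gene followed by an SV40 polyadenylation signal, which would allow G418 selection of stable transfectants. The small LTR, ble, lacI and bom hits in the annotation are only fragments and appear to be backbone remnants rather than functional elements.

The expression cassette uses the CMV immediate-early enhancer and promoter and ends at the bovine growth hormone poly(A) signal. Flanking T7 and SP6 promoters are typical of this style of backbone. The feature table places a short FLAG-type epitope fragment at the start of the reading frame. It is followed by APEX2, the engineered soybean ascorbate peroxidase, then a nuclear export signal derived from HIV Rev, the attB1 site, LGALS9 and attB2. The encoded product is therefore galectin-9 carrying APEX2 at its N terminus. The catalogue entry lists only the APEX2 tag, whereas the FLAG segment and NES are seen in the sequence annotation.

APEX2 catalyses proximity-dependent biotinylation of neighbouring proteins and can also generate contrast for electron microscopy, so the fusion is suited to mapping proteins near galectin-9 in living cells. The associated publication concerns galectin control of mTOR in response to endomembrane damage.
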