Features (pLannotate 1.2.2; 26 found; start..end, strand, type, name):
     28..80      -  misc_feature   bom (fragment): basis of mobility region from pBR322
    235..614     +  enhancer       CMV enhancer: human cytomegalovirus immediate early enhancer
    615..818     +  promoter       CMV promoter: human cytomegalovirus (CMV) immediate early promoter
    814..847     +  LTR            5' LTR (truncated) (fragment): truncated 5' long terminal repeat (LTR) from HIV-1
    863..881     +  promoter       T7 promoter: promoter for bacteriophage T7 RNA polymerase
    913..936     +  CDS            3xFLAG (fragment): three tandem FLAG® epitope tags
    933..1680    +  CDS            APEX2 (fragment): soybean ascorbate peroxidase, engineered to serve as a monomeric tag for electron microscopy and live-cell proteomics (Lam et al., 2015) more active than the original APEX due to the A134P mutation
   1687..1713    +  CDS            NES: nuclear export signal from the HIV Rev protein (Fischer et al., 1995)
   1726..1750    +  protein_bind   attB1: mutant version of attB; recombination site for the Gateway® BP reaction BP Clonase™
   1753..2718    +  CDS            LGALS9 (fragment): LEG9_HUMAN - Experimental evidence at protein level: Swiss-Prot protein existence level 1. [Isoform 2]: Acts as an eosinophil chemoattractant (PubMed:9642261). It also inhibits angiogenesis (PubMed:24333696). Suppresses IFNG production by natural killer cells (By similarity). From Homo sapiens (Human).
   2723..2747    -  protein_bind   attB2: mutant version of attB; recombination site for the Gateway® BP reaction BP Clonase™
   2778..2796    -  promoter       SP6 promoter: promoter for bacteriophage SP6 RNA polymerase
   2822..3046    +  polyA_signal   bGH poly(A) signal: bovine growth hormone polyadenylation signal
   3050..3071    +  promoter       SV40 promoter (fragment): SV40 enhancer and early promoter
   3092..3520    +  rep_origin     f1 ori (sequence partly withheld): f1 bacteriophage origin of replication; arrow indicates direction of (+) strand synthesis
   3534..3863    +  promoter       SV40 promoter: SV40 enhancer and early promoter
   3930..4721    +  CDS            neo: KKA2_KLEPN - Also known as kan, nptII. Experimental evidence at protein level: Swiss-Prot protein existence level 1. Resistance to kanamycin, neomycin, paromomycin, ribostamycin, butirosin and gentamicin B. From Klebsiella pneumoniae.
   4745..4903    +  CDS            ble (fragment): BLE_KLEPN - Experimental evidence at protein level: Swiss-Prot protein existence level 1. Binding protein with a strong affinity to the bleomycin family of antibiotics. Binds to CL990; an antimitotic-antibiotic compound. From Klebsiella pneumoniae.
   4898..5019    +  polyA_signal   SV40 poly(A) signal: SV40 polyadenylation signal
   5092..5108    -  protein_bind   lac operator: The lac repressor binds to the lac operator to inhibit transcription in E. coli. This inhibition can be relieved by adding lactose or isopropyl-β-D-thiogalactopyranoside (IPTG). lac repressor encoded by lacI
   5116..5146    -  promoter       lac promoter: promoter for the E. coli lac operon
   5161..5182    -  protein_bind   CAP binding site: CAP binding activates transcription in the presence of cAMP. E. coli catabolite activator protein
   5195..5287    -  CDS            lacI (fragment): lac repressor; lacI; The lac repressor binds to the lac operator to inhibit transcription in E. coli. This inhibition can be relieved by adding lactose or isopropyl-β-D-thiogalactopyranoside (IPTG).
   5470..6058    -  rep_origin     ori: high-copy-number ColE1/pMB1/pBR322/pUC origin of replication
   6229..7089    -  CDS            AmpR: β-lactamase; bla; confers resistance to ampicillin, carbenicillin, and related antibiotics
   7090..7194    -  promoter       AmpR promoter: bla
>Addgene plasmid #149520 | pJJiaDEST-APEX2-GAL9 | addgene full sequence | sequence record 319652 | Addgene NGS Result
GACGGATCGGGAGATCTCCCGATCCCCTATGGTGCACTCTCAGTACAATCTGCTCTGATGCCGCATAGTT
AAGCCAGTATCTGCTCCCTGCTTGTGTGTTGGAGGTCGCTGAGTAGTGCGCGAGCAAAATTTAAGCTACA
ACAAGGCAAGGCTTGACCGACAATTGCATGAAGAATCTGCTTAGGGTTAGGCGTTTTGCGCTGCTTCGCG
ATGTACGGGCCAGATATACGCGTTGACATTGATTATTGACTAGTTATTAATAGTAATCAATTACGGGGTC
ATTAGTTCATAGCCCATATATGGAGTTCCGCGTTACATAACTTACGGTAAATGGCCCGCCTGGCTGACCG
CCCAACGACCCCCGCCCATTGACGTCAATAATGACGTATGTTCCCATAGTAACGCCAATAGGGACTTTCC
ATTGACGTCAATGGGTGGAGTATTTACGGTAAACTGCCCACTTGGCAGTACATCAAGTGTATCATATGCC
AAGTACGCCCCCTATTGACGTCAATGACGGTAAATGGCCCGCCTGGCATTATGCCCAGTACATGACCTTA
TGGGACTTTCCTACTTGGCAGTACATCTACGTATTAGTCATCGCTATTACCATGGTGATGCGGTTTTGGC
AGTACATCAATGGGCGTGGATAGCGGTTTGACTCACGGGGATTTCCAAGTCTCCACCCCATTGACGTCAA
TGGGAGTTTGTTTTGGCACCAAAATCAACGGGACTTTCCAAAATGTCGTAACAACTCCGCCCCATTGACG
CAAATGGGCGGTAGGCGTGTACGGTGGGAGGTCTATATAAGCAGAGCTCTCTGGCTAACTAGAGAACCCA
CTGCTTACTGGCTTATCGAAATTAATACGACTCACTATAGGGAGACCCAAGCTTGCGGCCGCCACCATGG
ACTACAAGGATGACGACGATAAGGGAAAGTCTTACCCAACTGTGAGTGCTGATTACCAGGACGCCGTTGA
GAAGGCGAAGAAGAAGCTCAGAGGCTTCATCGCTGAGAAGAGATGCGCTCCTCTAATGCTCCGTTTGGCA
TTCCACTCTGCTGGAACCTTTGACAAGGGCACGAAGACCGGTGGACCCTTCGGAACCATCAAGCACCCTG
CCGAACTGGCTCACAGCGCTAACAACGGTCTTGACATCGCTGTTAGGCTTTTGGAGCCACTCAAGGCGGA
GTTCCCTATTTTGAGCTACGCCGATTTCTACCAGTTGGCTGGCGTTGTTGCCGTTGAGGTCACGGGTGGA
CCTAAGGTTCCATTCCACCCTGGAAGAGAGGACAAGCCTGAGCCACCACCAGAGGGTCGCTTGCCCGATC
CCACTAAGGGTTCTGACCATTTGAGAGATGTGTTTGGCAAAGCTATGGGGCTTACTGACCAAGATATCGT
TGCTCTATCTGGGGGTCACACTATTGGAGCTGCACACAAGGAGCGTTCTGGATTTGAGGGTCCCTGGACC
TCTAATCCTCTTATTTTCGACAACTCATACTTCACGGAGTTGTTGAGTGGTGAGAAGGAAGGTCTCCTTC
AGCTACCTTCTGACAAGGCTCTTTTGTCTGACCCTGTATTCCGCCCTCTCGTTGACAAATATGCAGCGGA
CGAAGATGCCTTCTTTGCTGATTACGCTGAGGCTCACCAAAAGCTTTCCGAGCTTGGGTTTGCTGATGCC
CTGCAGCTGCCTCCCCTGGAGCGCCTGACCCTGGACCTCGAATCAACAAGTTTGTACAAAAAAGCAGGCT
TCGCCTTCAGCGGTTCCCAGGCTCCCTACCTGAGTCCAGCTGTCCCCTTTTCTGGGACTATTCAAGGAGG
TCTCCAGGACGGACTTCAGATCACTGTCAATGGGACCGTTCTCAGCTCCAGTGGAACCAGGTTTGCTGTG
AACTTTCAGACTGGCTTCAGTGGAAATGACATTGCCTTCCACTTCAACCCTCGGTTTGAAGATGGAGGGT
ACGTGGTGTGCAACACGAGGCAGAACGGAAGCTGGGGGCCCGAGGAGAGGAAGACACACATGCCTTTCCA
GAAGGGGATGCCCTTTGACCTCTGCTTCCTGGTGCAGAGCTCAGATTTCAAGGTGATGGTGAACGGGATC
CTCTTCGTGCAGTACTTCCACCGCGTGCCCTTCCACCGTGTGGACACCATCTCCGTCAATGGCTCTGTGC
AGCTGTCCTACATCAGCTTCCAGCCTCCCGGCGTGTGGCCTGCCAACCCGGCTCCCATTACCCAGACAGT
CATCCACACAGTGCAGAGCGCCCCTGGACAGATGTTCTCTACTCCCGCCATCCCACCTATGATGTACCCC
CACCCCGCCTATCCGATGCCTTTCATCACCACCATTCTGGGAGGGCTGTACCCATCCAAGTCCATCCTCC
TGTCAGGCACTGTCCTGCCCAGTGCTCAGAGGTTCCACATCAACCTGTGCTCTGGGAACCACATCGCCTT
CCACCTGAACCCCCGTTTTGATGAGAATGCTGTGGTCCGCAACACCCAGATCGACAACTCCTGGGGGTCT
GAGGAGCGAAGTCTGCCCCGAAAAATGCCCTTCGTCCGTGGCCAGAGCTTCTCAGTGTGGATCTTGTGTG
AAGCTCACTGCCTCAAGGTGGCCGTGGATGGTCAGCACCTGTTTGAATACTACCATCGCCTGAGGAACCT
GCCCACCATCAACAGACTGGAAGTGGGGGGCGACATCCAGCTGACCCATGTGCAGACATAGGACCCAGCT
TTCTTGTACAAAGTGGTTGATTCGAGCATGCATCTAGAGGGCCCTATTCTATAGTGTCACCTAAATGCTA
GAGCTCGCTGATCAGCCTCGACTGTGCCTTCTAGTTGCCAGCCATCTGTTGTTTGCCCCTCCCCCGTGCC
TTCCTTGACCCTGGAAGGTGCCACTCCCACTGTCCTTTCCTAATAAAATGAGGAAATTGCATCGCATTGT
CTGAGTAGGTGTCATTCTATTCTGGGGGGTGGGGTGGGGCAGGACAGCAAGGGGGAGGATTGGGAAGACA
ATAGCAGGCATGCTGGGGATGCGGTGGGCTCTATGGCTTCTGAGGCGGAAAGAACCAGCTGGGGCTCTAG
GGGGTATCCCC
[124 nt withheld, positions 3092-3215]
C
[91 nt withheld, positions 3217-3307]
A
[49 nt withheld, positions 3309-3357]
CCTTTGACGTTGGAGTCCACGTTCTTTAATAGTGGACTCTTGTTCCAAACTGGAACAACACTCAACCCTA
TCTCGGTCTATTCTTTTGATTTATAAGGGATTTTGCCGATTTCGGCCTATTGGTTAAAAAATGAGCTGAT
TTAACAAAAATTTAACGCGAATTAATTCTGTGGAATGTGTGTCAGTTAGGGTGTGGAAAGTCCCCAGGCT
CCCCAGCAGGCAGAAGTATGCAAAGCATGCATCTCAATTAGTCAGCAACCAGGTGTGGAAAGTCCCCAGG
CTCCCCAGCAGGCAGAAGTATGCAAAGCATGCATCTCAATTAGTCAGCAACCATAGTCCCGCCCCTAACT
CCGCCCATCCCGCCCCTAACTCCGCCCAGTTCCGCCCATTCTCCGCCCCATGGCTGACTAATTTTTTTTA
TTTATGCAGAGGCCGAGGCCGCCTCTGCCTCTGAGCTATTCCAGAAGTAGTGAGGAGGCTTTTTTGGAGG
CCTAGGCTTTTGCAAAAAGCTCCCGGGAGCTTGTATATCCATTTTCGGATCTGATCAAGAGACAGGATGA
GGATCGTTTCGCATGATTGAACAAGATGGATTGCACGCAGGTTCTCCGGCCGCTTGGGTGGAGAGGCTAT
TCGGCTATGACTGGGCACAACAGACAATCGGCTGCTCTGATGCCGCCGTGTTCCGGCTGTCAGCGCAGGG
GCGCCCGGTTCTTTTTGTCAAGACCGACCTGTCCGGTGCCCTGAATGAACTGCAGGACGAGGCAGCGCGG
CTATCGTGGCTGGCCACGACGGGCGTTCCTTGCGCAGCTGTGCTCGACGTTGTCACTGAAGCGGGAAGGG
ACTGGCTGCTATTGGGCGAAGTGCCGGGGCAGGATCTCCTGTCATCTCACCTTGCTCCTGCCGAGAAAGT
ATCCATCATGGCTGATGCAATGCGGCGGCTGCATACGCTTGATCCGGCTACCTGCCCATTCGACCACCAA
GCGAAACATCGCATCGAGCGAGCACGTACTCGGATGGAAGCCGGTCTTGTCGATCAGGATGATCTGGACG
AAGAGCATCAGGGGCTCGCGCCAGCCGAACTGTTCGCCAGGCTCAAGGCGCGCATGCCCGACGGCGAGGA
TCTCGTCGTGACCCATGGCGATGCCTGCTTGCCGAATATCATGGTGGAAAATGGCCGCTTTTCTGGATTC
ATCGACTGTGGCCGGCTGGGTGTGGCGGACCGCTATCAGGACATAGCGTTGGCTACCCGTGATATTGCTG
AAGAGCTTGGCGGCGAATGGGCTGACCGCTTCCTCGTGCTTTACGGTATCGCCGCTCCCGATTCGCAGCG
CATCGCCTTCTATCGCCTTCTTGACGAGTTCTTCTGAGCGGGACTCTGGGGTTCGAAATGACCGACCAAG
CGACGCCCAACCTGCCATCACGAGATTTCGATTCCACCGCCGCCTTCTATGAAAGGTTGGGCTTCGGAAT
CGTTTTCCGGGACGCCGGCTGGATGATCCTCCAGCGCGGGGATCTCATGCTGGAGTTCTTCGCCCACCCC
AACTTGTTTATTGCAGCTTATAATGGTTACAAATAAAGCAATAGCATCACAAATTTCACAAATAAAGCAT
TTTTTTCACTGCATTCTAGTTGTGGTTTGTCCAAACTCATCAATGTATCTTATCATGTCTGTATACCGTC
GACCTCTAGCTAGAGCTTGGCGTAATCATGGTCATAGCTGTTTCCTGTGTGAAATTGTTATCCGCTCACA
ATTCCACACAACATACGAGCCGGAAGCATAAAGTGTAAAGCCTGGGGTGCCTAATGAGTGAGCTAACTCA
CATTAATTGCGTTGCGCTCACTGCCCGCTTTCCAGTCGGGAAACCTGTCGTGCCAGCTGCATTAATGAAT
CGGCCAACGCGCGGGGAGAGGCGGTTTGCGTATTGGGCGCTCTTCCGCTTCCTCGCTCACTGACTCGCTG
CGCTCGGTCGTTCGGCTGCGGCGAGCGGTATCAGCTCACTCAAAGGCGGTAATACGGTTATCCACAGAAT
CAGGGGATAACGCAGGAAAGAACATGTGAGCAAAAGGCCAGCAAAAGGCCAGGAACCGTAAAAAGGCCGC
GTTGCTGGCGTTTTTCCATAGGCTCCGCCCCCCTGACGAGCATCACAAAAATCGACGCTCAAGTCAGAGG
TGGCGAAACCCGACAGGACTATAAAGATACCAGGCGTTTCCCCCTGGAAGCTCCCTCGTGCGCTCTCCTG
TTCCGACCCTGCCGCTTACCGGATACCTGTCCGCCTTTCTCCCTTCGGGAAGCGTGGCGCTTTCTCATAG
CTCACGCTGTAGGTATCTCAGTTCGGTGTAGGTCGTTCGCTCCAAGCTGGGCTGTGTGCACAAACCCCCC
GTTCAGCCCGACCGCTGCGCCTTATCCGGTAACTATCGTCTTGAGTCCAACCCGGTAAGACACGACTTAT
CGCCACTGGCAGCAGCCACTGGTAACAGGATTAGCAGAGCGAGGTATGTAGGCGGTGCTACAGAGTTCTT
GAAGTGGTGGCCTAACTACGGCTACACTAGAAGAACAGTATTTGGTATCTGCGCTCTGCTGAAGCCAGTT
ACCTTCGGAAAAAGAGTTGGTAGCTCTTGATCCGGCAAACAAACCACCGCTGGTAGCGGTGGTTTTTTTG
TTTGCAAGCAGCAGATTACGCGCAGAAAAAAAGGATCTCAAGAAGATCCTTTGATCTTTTCTACGGGGTC
TGACGCTCAGTGGAACGAAAACTCACGTTAAGGGATTTTGGTCATGAGATTATCAAAAAGGATCTTCACC
TAGATCCTTTTAAATTAAAAATGAAGTTTTAAATCAATCTAAAGTATATATGAGTAAACTTGGTCTGACA
GTTACCAATGCTTAATCAGTGAGGCACCTATCTCAGCGATCTGTCTATTTCGTTCATCCATAGTTGCCTG
ACTCCCCGTCGTGTAGATAACTACGATACGGGAGGGCTTACCATCTGGCCCCAGTGCTGCAATGATACCG
CGAGACCCACGCTCACCGGCTCCAGATTTATCAGCAATAAACCAGCCAGCCGGAAGGGCCGAGCGCAGAA
GTGGTCCTGCAACTTTATCCGCCTCCATCCAGTCTATTAATTGTTGCCGGGAAGCTAGAGTAAGTAGTTC
GCCAGTTAATAGTTTGCGCAACGTTGTTGCCATTGCTACAGGCATCGTGGTGTCACGCTCGTCGTTTGGT
ATGGCTTCATTCAGCTCCGGTTCCCAACGATCAAGGCGAGTTACATGATCCCCCATGTTGTGCAAAAAAG
CGGTTAGCTCCTTCGGTCCTCCGATCGTTGTCAGAAGTAAGTTGGCCGCAGTGTTATCACTCATGGTTAT
GGCAGCACTGCATAATTCTCTTACTGTCATGCCATCCGTAAGATGCTTTTCTGTGACTGGTGAGTACTCA
ACCAAGTCATTCTGAGAATAGTGTATGCGGCGACCGAGTTGCTCTTGCCCGGCGTCAATACGGGATAATA
CCGCGCCACATAGCAGAACTTTAAAAGTGCTCATCATTGGAAAACGTTCTTCGGGGCGAAAACTCTCAAG
GATCTTACCGCTGTTGAGATCCAGTTCGATGTAACCCACTCGTGCACCCAACTGATCTTCAGCATCTTTT
ACTTTCACCAGCGTTTCTGGGTGAGCAAAAACAGGAAGGCAAAATGCCGCAAAAAAGGGAATAAGGGCGA
CACGGAAATGTTGAATACTCATACTCTTCCTTTTTCAATATTATTGAAGCATTTATCAGGGTTATTGTCT
CATGAGCGGATACATATTTGAATGTATTTAGAAAAATAAACAAATAGGGGTTCCGCGCACATTTCCCCGA
AAAGTGCCACCTGACGTC
