>Addgene plasmid #149520 | pJJiaDEST-APEX2-GAL9 | depositor partial sequence | sequence record 296233 | sequenced by CMV
ABCNNNNNNNNNNNNNNNNNNNNNNNNNGAGCTCTCTGGNNNNTAGAGAACCCACTGCTTACTGGCTTAT
CGAAATTAATACGACTCACTATAGGGAGACCCAAGCTTGCGGCCGCCACCATGGACTACAAGGATGACGA
CGATAAGGGAAAGTCTTACCCAACTGTGAGTGCTGATTACCAGGACGCCGTTGAGAAGGCGAAGAAGAAG
CTCAGAGGCTTCATCGCTGAGAAGAGATGCGCTCCTCTAATGCTCCGTTTGGCATTCCACTCTGCTGGAA
CCTTTGACAAGGGCACGAAGACCGGTGGACCCTTCGGAACCATCAAGCACCCTGCCGAACTGGCTCACAG
CGCTAACAACGGTCTTGACATCGCTGTTAGGCTTTTGGAGCCACTCAAGGCGGAGTTCCCTATTTTGAGC
TACGCCGATTTCTACCAGTTGGCTGGCGTTGTTGCCGTTGAGGTCACGGGTGGACCTAAGGTTCCATTCC
ACCCTGGAAGAGAGGACAAGCCTGAGCCACCACCAGAGGGTCGCTTGCCCGATCCCACTAAGGGTTCTGA
CCATTTGAGAGATGTGTTTGGCAAAGCTATGGGGCTTACTGACCAAGATATCGTTGCTCTATCTGGGGGT
CACACTATTGGAGCTGCACACAAGGAGCGTTCTGGATTTGAGGGTCCCTGGACCTCTAATCCTCTTATTT
TCGACAACTCATACTTCACGGAGTTGTTGAGTGGTGAGAAGGAAGGTCTCCTTCAGCTACCTTCTGACAA
GGCTCTTTTGTCTGACCCTGTATTCCGCCCTCTCGTTGACAAATATGCAGCGGACGAAGATGCCTTCTTT
GCTGATTACGCTGAGGCTCACCAAAAGCTTTCCGAGCTTGGGTTTGCTGATGCCCTGCAGCTGCCTCCCC
TGGNNCGCCTGACCCTGGACCTCGAATCAACAAGTTTGTACAAAAAAGCNNNTTCGCCTTCAGCGGTTCC
CANGCTCCCNATCTGAGCCCAGCCGTCCCCTTTTCTGGGNCTATCCANGGGGTCTCCAGGACGNATTNNN
ATCANTGTCN
