>Addgene plasmid #149520 | pJJiaDEST-APEX2-GAL9 | depositor partial sequence | sequence record 296234 | LGALS9 Sequence
GCCTTCAGCGGTTCCCAGGCTCCCTACCTGAGTCCAGCTGTCCCCTTTTCTGGGACTATTCAAGGAGGTC
TCCAGGACGGACTTCAGATCACTGTCAATGGGACCGTTCTCAGCTCCAGTGGAACCAGGTTTGCTGTGAA
CTTTCAGACTGGCTTCAGTGGAAATGACATTGCCTTCCACTTCAACCCTCGGTTTGAAGATGGAGGGTAC
GTGGTGTGCAACACGAGGCAGAACGGAAGCTGGGGGCCCGAGGAGAGGAAGACACACATGCCTTTCCAGA
AGGGGATGCCCTTTGACCTCTGCTTCCTGGTGCAGAGCTCAGATTTCAAGGTGATGGTGAACGGGATCCT
CTTCGTGCAGTACTTCCACCGCGTGCCCTTCCACCGTGTGGACACCATCTCCGTCAATGGCTCTGTGCAG
CTGTCCTACATCAGCTTCCAGCCTCCCGGCGTGTGGCCTGCCAACCCGGCTCCCATTACCCAGACAGTCA
TCCACACAGTGCAGAGCGCCCCTGGACAGATGTTCTCTACTCCCGCCATCCCACCTATGATGTACCCCCA
CCCCGCCTATCCGATGCCTTTCATCACCACCATTCTGGGAGGGCTGTACCCATCCAAGTCCATCCTCCTG
TCAGGCACTGTCCTGCCCAGTGCTCAGAGGTTCCACATCAACCTGTGCTCTGGGAACCACATCGCCTTCC
ACCTGAACCCCCGTTTTGATGAGAATGCTGTGGTCCGCAACACCCAGATCGACAACTCCTGGGGGTCTGA
GGAGCGAAGTCTGCCCCGAAAAATGCCCTTCGTCCGTGGCCAGAGCTTCTCAGTGTGGATCTTGTGTGAA
GCTCACTGCCTCAAGGTGGCCGTGGATGGTCAGCACCTGTTTGAATACTACCATCGCCTGAGGAACCTGC
CCACCATCAACAGACTGGAAGTGGGGGGCGACATCCAGCTGACCCATGTGCAGACATAG
